>Addgene plasmid #208259 | pLRD05 | addgene full sequence | sequence record 413660 | Addgene NGS Result
CACATTTCCCCGAAAAGTGCCACCTGACGTCTAAGAAACCATTATTATCATGACATTAACCTATAAAAAT
AGGCGTATCACGAGGCAGAATTTCAGATAAAAAAAATCCTTAGCTTTCGCTAAGGATGATTTCTGGAATT
CGCGGCCGCTTCTAGAGCGCGAAGACTTAATCAAATCTAATACGACTCACTATAGGGGAATTGTGAGCGG
ATAACAATTCCCCTCTACGTTTTCAAGGTGGTAGACTGTCGCCGGATGTGTATCCGACCTGACGATGGCC
CAAAAGGGCCGAAACAGTCCTCTACAAATAATTTTGTTTAAGAGAATACCCCGCTAAGAAGGTAATTATG
TCCATGCAAAGTTTAGATAAGAATTTTCGACATTTATCTCGTAAAGAAAAGTTACAACAATTGGTTGATA
AGCAATGGTTATCAGAAGAACAATTCGACATTTTACTGAATCATCCATTAATCGATGAAGAAGTAGCCAA
TAGTTTAATTGAAAATGTCATCGCGCAAGGTGCATTACCCGTTGGATTATTACCGAATATCATTGTGGAC
GATAAGGCATATGTTGTACCTATGATGGTGGAAGAGCCTTCAGTTGTCGCTGCAGCTAGTTATGGTGCAA
AGCTAGTGAATCAGACTGGCGGATTTAAAACGGTATCTTCTGAACGTATTATGATAGGTCAAATCGTCTT
TGATGGCGTTGACGATACTGAAAAATTATCAGCAGACATTAAAGCTTTAGAAAAGCAAATTCATAAAATT
GCGGATGAGGCATATCCTTCTATTAAAGCGCGTGGTGGTGGTTACCAACGTATAGCGATTGATACATTTC
CTGAGCAACAGTTACTATCTTTAAAAGTATTTGTTGATACGAAAGATGCTATGGGCGCTAATATGCTTAA
TACGATTTTAGAGGCCATAACTGCATTTTTAAAAAATGAATTTCCGCAAAGCGACATTTTAATGAGTATT
TTATCCAATCATGCAACAGCGTCCGTTGTTAAAGTTCAAGGCGAAATTGATGTTAAAGATTTAGCAAGGG
GCGAGAGAACTGGAGAAGAGGTTGCCAAACGAATGGAACGTGCTTCTGTATTGGCCCAAGTAGATATTCA
TCGTGCAGCAACACATAATAAAGGTGTTATGAATGGCATACATGCTGTTGTTTTAGCAACAGGAAATGAT
ACGCGTGGTGCAGAAGCAAGTGCGCATGCATACGCGAGTCGTGACGGACAGTATCGTGGTATTGCTACAT
GGCGTTACGATCAAGATCGTCAACGATTGATTGGTACAATTGAAGTGCCTATGACATTGGCAATCGTTGG
CGGTGGTACAAAAGTATTACCAATTGCTAAAGCTTCATTAGAGCTACTAAATGTAGAGTCAGCACAAGAA
TTAGGTCATGTAGTTGCTGCCGTTGGTTTAGCGCAAAACTTTGCAGCATGTCGCGCGCTTGTGTCAGAAG
GTATTCAACAAGGTCATATGAGTTTACAATATAAATCATTAGCTATCGTTGTAGGGGCAAAAGGTGATGA
AATTGCTAAAGTAGCTGAAGCTTTGAAAAAAGAACCCCGTGCAAATACACAAGCAGCGGAACATATTTTA
CAAGAAATTAGACAACAATAATAACGGATGTAAACAGAGAAACGTCTAACTAAAAAGGCCTCCCAAATCG
GGGGGCCTTTTTTATTGATAACAAAAGCCTAATACACCTGTTCGTGACGACTACGGATGCGGGCAAGGTG
CTAATACGACTCACTATAGGGGAATTGTGAGCGGATAACAATTCCCCTCTAAACGCCAGCCACTAAAGCG
GTCAACGCATGTGCTTTGCGTTCTGATGAGACAGTGATGTCGAAACCGCCTCTACAAATAATTTTGTTTA
AGAAGGTCAAACACATTAGCAACGATAAGGGGGTCTTTATGTCGTCCATCAGCCATCAAGCGGCTCCGAC
GCGTGCTCAGCACACCAATTCCTACGTGCAGCTGGCGCGCCAATTAGTGACTTCAGTCGACAATGACCCA
TGGGGTGACGTCCCGCCTAGTGTGTACGAAACCGCACGGGTCACATCGTGGGCTCCGTGGCTGGAAGGTC
ACGAGCGCCGCCTGGCATGGTTACTCGAACGCCAAAGTGCGGCCGGTTCCTGGGGTGAAGGTCCGACCCC
TTATCGTCTGCTTCCTACACTGTCTGTTACTGAAGCACTTCTCAGCACCCTGCGTCAGAACACAGCCGCC
GGTGTTTCTCGCGAACGCCTGGCCGCGGCAGTCGACAATGGTCTTGCAGCGTTGCGTGATCTGAGCGGTA
CCGGCGGCTGGCCGGATACCGCCGCCATCGAGATTCTGGCACCTGATCTGGTGGTTTTAATCAATGACCA
TCTGGATCAACCAGAAGTTGCCGCACTTCCGCGCCTGGGTCCTTGGGCCCGCGGTCAAAGATTAGCCCAA
CCTCACGGTTTTCAAGCGGCGCTCCCTGACCGCGTTGCTGAACGTTGCCAGGTGGCTGGGGGCGTTCCGC
TGAAACTTCATCACACTTTTGAAGGCGTGGCACGCCGCCTGCCGCGTATGGTGCCTGGAGTTCCCGGTGG
ACTCCTGGGCTCAAGTCCAGCGGCTACGGCAGCGTGGTTAGCAACCGGTCCGGACGAAGGGCGTGACCAA
GCAGTTACGGCTCTTACGGCGGTTGCGGAACGCTACGATGGCCTGTTCCCAGAAGCAACCCCGATTAGTG
TGTTCGAACGCCTGTGGATCTCTGTAGCATTAGCTCGCCCGGGTCTGCCCGCCGCGTGCGTACCTACAAT
TCGTGCCTGGGCCGCTGAAATCTATGATGCGACCGGAGTGCGTGGTGCTCCCGGTTTACTGCCAGATACT
GATGATACAGCGATGGCGGTCTTAGCGTCTGCACTGGCCGGTAGCCCGCGAGATCCTTCTCCACTGTCGG
CATTTGAGGCGGGTGATCACTATGATTGTTACGTGGGCGAGGACACCGGTAGCTCTACGGCTAATGCGCA
CGCACTCCAGGCTCTTACGGCGTGGCTTAGCCACCGTCCGGCCACTGGCGACGCTTTACAGGCCAGACGC
GATCTGACGCGAGATTGGCTGCTGGCCCAGCAGGAAAGTGATGGGGCGTGGCGTGATAAATGGCATGCGA
GCCCATATTATGCAACTGAACGTTGCGTTACTGCCCTGTCAGGCCATACGGGCCCTACGACGCGTGATGC
TATCCGCTCGGCTGCCGATTGGGTCCTGGATGCACAGTCCGATGATGGCAGTTGGGGTGTATGGGGAGGT
ACCGCGGAAGAAACCGCCTACGCCGTGAACATCTTGCTTAACAGCCCGGACCATACCGGGACGCCAGAAG
CGACACAGGCGTTAAAACTGGCAGAAAATGTATTGCGTGAAGCGGTGCATTCGTCCGGTCACCATCATCC
CGCTTTATGGCATGACAAAACCCTTTACGCGCCCCAAGCGATGGCACAGGCGGAAGTCATTGCAGCCTTG
GAACTGCTGCAGGCACGTCGTCCGTAATAATTATGCCTTCCGCTAATCAACTCGGTACCAAATTCCAGAA
AAGAGACGCTTTCGAGCGTCTTTTTTCGTTTTGGTCCGTGGACAAGCACAGCATAGCCAAGTAATACGAC
TCACTATAGGGGAATTGTGAGCGGATAACAATTCCCCTCTAGGTCCGAAGATACTTAGGGTGTCTCAAGG
TGCGTACCTTGACTGATGAGTCCGAAAGGACGAAACACCCCTCTACAAATAATTTTGTTTAAGAATTCAC
ACTTCTTTAGGAGGTTAGATGCCCACCCATCACGCAGGCAACGGTTTTGCGGTTGCGAGTGAGCAGGGGC
GTATTTGTGCGTTAGCAGCCCGTGGCCAACGCGATCTGCGCCAGTGCGTCCGTGCGTATCCATCGCTGTT
CCCCAATCCACCCGTGGATGATACCATGCTGAGCGCCCTGGCGTTATCAACGGCCTTCATCGCTCCGTGG
TGTTCCGCGGAACAGCTGCGCGTAGCGAATCGTGCATCCCTGTGGGTCACTGCGGAGGACTGGCAGGTCG
ATCGGGTTGCCACGAGCGACGATGCCGTGCGTAGCATCGTTAGTGCATGCCAGGCGGTGGCTGATGGTGC
GGCCCCTGATGTCGATTGCGCCTTAGGCCAGCTCCTGGCTGAAATACGTGACGAACTGGCCACCGGAGCC
GGCTTTACCGAGTGGCAACCGGTCTGGCGTGAGGAAGTACACCGTATGCTGACTGCCGATATTCGTGAGT
GGGAATGGCGTCACAGCGCTCGTCCACCGAGCTTTGCAGAATATCTGGATAACGCGGATAACTACGGTGC
CAGCTTTGTTAATGTATCACATTGGATCGTGACCGGCGACGCGCAGACACGCTCACACTTACCGGAACTG
ATTGCTGCGTCGCGCGAAGTACAGCGTATCCTCCGATTGTCTAATGACCTGGCGTCTTATGAGCGTGATA
TCCGCTCGGGGGACCTTAACGCGCTGTTGCTGGTCGATCGTGAAGAAGTCTCACGCCAGCTGCGAGATGG
AATTCGTGCATGCCAGGATCATTTACATACCCTGGAAGTTACGTGCCCGCGAGAAGCGTTGTACTTGGCC
CGGGAGGCTGGCTTTACGACTGGCTTCTACCATGGGGCGGACTATTGGGGTGATAGCGAACGGTAATAAG
CCTCGTTGCTCTTCATAAATCATCCCTATGACCCCTTCAAAAAAAAAAAACACCCTAACGGGTGTTTTTT
TTTTTTTGGTCTGCCTCTCGCTGACGGTCACAATGCGCTTACGAAAGTCTTCCTGTACTAGTAGCGGCCG
CTGCAGTCCGGCAAAAAAGGGCAAGGTGTCACCACCCTGCCCTTTTTCTTTAAAACCGAAAAGATTACTT
CGCGTTATGCAGGCTTCCTCGCTCACTGACTCGCTGCGCTCGGTCGTTCGGCTGCGGCGAGCGGTATCAG
CTCACTCAAAGGCGGTAATGACAGTAAGACGGGTAAGCCTGTTGATGATACCGCTGCCTTACTGGGTGCA
TTAGCCAGTCTGAATGACCTGTCACGGGATAATCCGAAGTGGTCAGACTGGAAAATCAGAGGGCAGGAAC
TGCTGAACAGCAAAAAGTCAGATAGCACCACATAGCAGACCCGCCATAAAACGCCCTGAGAAGCCCGTGA
CGGGCTTTTCTTGTATTATGGGTAGTTTCCTTGCATGAATCCATAAAAGGCGCCTGTAGTGCCATTTACC
CCCATTCACTGCCAGAGCCGTGAGCGCAGCGAACTGAATGTCACGAAAAAGACAGCGACTCAGGTGCCTG
ATGGTCGGAGACAAAAGGAATATTCAGCGATTTGCCCGAGCTTGCGAGGGTGCTACTTAAGCCTTTAGGG
TTTTAAGGTCTGTTTTGTAGAGGAGCAAACAGCGTTTGCGACATCCTTTTGTAATACTGCGGAACTGACT
AAAGTAGTGAGTTATACACAGGGCTGGGATCTATTCTTTTTATCTTTTTTTATTCTTTCTTTATTCTATA
AATTATAACCACTTGAATATAAACAAAAAAAACACACAAAGGTCTAGCGGAATTTACAGAGGGTCTAGCA
GAATTTACAAGTTTTCCAGCAAAGGTCTAGCAGAATTTACAGATACCCACAACTCAAAGGAAAAGGACTA
GTAATTATCATTGACTAGCCCATCTCAATTGGTATAGTGATTAAAATCACCTAGACCAATTGAGATGTAT
GTCTGAATTAGTTGTTTTCAAAGCAAATGAACTAGCGATTAGTCGCTATGACTTAACGGAGCATGAAACC
AAGCTAATTTTATGCTGTGTGGCACTACTCAACCCCACGATTGAAAACCCTACAAGGAAAGAACGGACGG
TATCGTTCACTTATAACCAATACGCTCAGATGATGAACATCAGTAGGGAAAATGCTTATGGTGTATTAGC
TAAAGCAACCAGAGAGCTGATGACGAGAACTGTGGAAATCAGGAATCCTTTGGTTAAAGGCTTTTGGATT
TTCCAGTGGACAAACTATGCCAAGTTCTCAAGCGAAAAATTAGAATTAGTTTTTAGTGAAGAGATATTGC
CTTATCTTTTCCAGTTAAAAAAATTCATAAAATATAATCTGGAACATGTTAAGTCTTTTGAAAACAAATA
CTCTATGAGGATTTATGAGTGGTTATTAAAAGAACTAACACAAAAGAAAACTCACAAGGCAAATATAGAG
ATTAGCCTTGATGAATTTAAGTTCATGTTAATGCTTGAAAATAACTACCATGAGTTTAAAAGGCTTAACC
AATGGGTTTTGAAACCAATAAGTAAAGATTTAAACACTTACAGCAATATGAAATTGGTGGTTGATAAGCG
AGGCCGCCCGACTGATACGTTGATTTTCCAAGTTGAACTAGATAGACAAATGGATCTCGTAACCGAACTT
GAGAACAACCAGATAAAAATGAATGGTGACAAAATACCAACAACCATTACATCAGATTCCTACCTACATA
ACGGACTAAGAAAAACACTACACGATGCTTTAACTGCAAAAATTCAGCTCACCAGTTTTGAGGCAAAATT
TTTGAGTGACATGCAAAGTAAGTATGATCTCAATGGTTCGTTCTCATGGCTCACGCAAAAACAACGAACC
ACACTAGAGAACATACTGGCTAAATACGGAAGGATCTGAGGTTCTTATGGCTCTTGTATCTATCAGTGAA
GCATCAAGACTAACAAACAAAAGTAGAACAACTGTTCACCGTTACATATCAAAGGGAAAACTGTCCATAT
GCACAGATGAAAACGGTGTAAAAAAGATAGATACATCAGAGCTTTTACGAGTTTTTGGTGCATTCAAAGC
TGTTCACCATGAACAGATCGACAATGTAACAGATGAACAGCATGTAACACCTAATAGAACAGGTGAAACC
AGTAAAACAAAGCAACTAGAACATGAAATTGAACACCTGAGACAACTTGTTACAGCTCAACAGTCACACA
TAGACAGCCTGAAACAGGCGATGCTGCTTATCGAATCAAAGCTGCCGACAACACGGGAGCCAGTGACGCC
TCCCGTGGGGAAAAAATCATGGCAATTCTGGAAGAAATAGCGCTTTCAGCCGGCAAACCGGCTGAAGCCG
GATCTGCGATTCTGATAACAAACTAGCAACACCAGAACAGCCCGTTTGCGGGCAGCAAAACCCGTACCGA
TTATCAAAAAGGATCTTCACCTAGATCCTTTTAAATTAAAAATGAAGTTTTAAATCAATCTAAAGTATAT
ATGAGTAAACTTGGTCTGACAGTTACCAATGCTTAATCAGTGAGGCACCTATCTCAGCGATCTGTCTATT
TCGTTCATCCATAGTTGCCTGACTCCCCGTCGTGTAGATAACTACGATACGGGAGGGCTTACCATCTGGC
CCCAGTGCTGCAATGATACCGCGAGAACCACGCTCACCGGCTCCAGATTTATCAGCAATAAACCAGCCAG
CCGGAAGGGCCGAGCGCAGAAGTGGTCCTGCAACTTTATCCGCCTCCATCCAGTCTATTAATTGTTGCCG
GGAAGCTAGAGTAAGTAGTTCGCCAGTTAATAGTTTGCGCAACGTTGTTGCCATTGCTACAGGCATCGTG
GTGTCACGCTCGTCGTTTGGTATGGCTTCATTCAGCTCCGGTTCCCAACGATCAAGGCGAGTTACATGAT
CCCCCATGTTGTGCAAAAAAGCGGTTAGCTCCTTCGGTCCTCCGATCGTTGTCAGAAGTAAGTTGGCCGC
AGTGTTATCACTCATGGTTATGGCAGCACTGCATAATTCTCTTACTGTCATGCCATCCGTAAGATGCTTT
TCTGTGACTGGTGAGTACTCAACCAAGTCATTCTGAGAATAGTGTATGCGGCGACCGAGTTGCTCTTGCC
CGGCGTCAATACGGGATAATACCGCGCCACATAGCAGAACTTTAAAAGTGCTCATCATTGGAAAACGTTC
TTCGGGGCGAAAACTCTCAAGGATCTTACCGCTGTTGAGATCCAGTTCGATATAACCCACTCGTGCACCC
AACTGATCTTCAGCATCTTTTACTTTCACCAGCGTTTCTGGGTGAGCAAAAACAGGAAGGCAAAATGCCG
CAAAAAAGGGAATAAGGGCGACACGGAAATGTTGAATACTCATACTCTTCCTTTTTCAATATTATTGAAG
CATTTATCAGGGTTATTGTCTCATGAGCGGATACATATTTGAATGTATTTAGAAAAATAAACAAATAGGG
GTTCCGCG
Features (pLannotate 1.2.2; 17 found; start..end, strand, type, name):
     90..133     -  terminator     bacterial terminator: putative bacterial transcription terminator
    136..157     +  misc_feature   BioBrick prefix: BioBrick prefix for parts that do not start with "ATG"
    178..196     +  promoter       T7 promoter: promoter for bacteriophage T7 RNA polymerase
    197..221     +  protein_bind   lac operator: The lac repressor binds to the lac operator to inhibit transcription in E. coli. This inhibition can be relieved by adding lactose or isopropyl-β-D-thiogalactopyranoside (IPTG). lac repressor encoded by lacI
   1752..1770    +  promoter       T7 promoter: promoter for bacteriophage T7 RNA polymerase
   1771..1795    +  protein_bind   lac operator: The lac repressor binds to the lac operator to inhibit transcription in E. coli. This inhibition can be relieved by adding lactose or isopropyl-β-D-thiogalactopyranoside (IPTG). lac repressor encoded by lacI
   1815..1870    +  ncRNA          Hammerhead 3: Accession: RF00008 - Hammerhead ribozyme (type III)
   1929..3524    +  CDS            cldB: CLDB_STRCP - Experimental evidence at protein level: Swiss-Prot protein existence level 1. Involved in the biosynthesis of the mercapturic acid derivative diterpene cyslabdan A, a potentiator of the beta-lactam antibiotic imipenem (PubMed:26507838). Catalyzes the conversion of geranylgeranyl diphosphate (GGDP) into (+)-copalyl diphosphate (PubMed:26507838, PubMed:26814669). From Streptomyces cyslabdanicus.
   3632..3650    +  promoter       T7 promoter: promoter for bacteriophage T7 RNA polymerase
   3651..3675    +  protein_bind   lac operator: The lac repressor binds to the lac operator to inhibit transcription in E. coli. This inhibition can be relieved by adding lactose or isopropyl-β-D-thiogalactopyranoside (IPTG). lac repressor encoded by lacI
   3696..3750    +  ncRNA          Hammerhead 3 (fragment): Accession: RF00008 - Hammerhead ribozyme (type III)
   4816..4836    +  misc_feature   BioBrick suffix: universal suffix for all parts
   4837..4894    +  terminator     his operon terminator: This putative transcriptin terminator from the E. coli his operon has a 2-bp deletion introduced during synthesis. Its efficiency has not been determined.
   5469..5691    +  rep_origin     pSC101 ori: low-copy replication origin that requires the Rep101 protein
   5739..6689    +  CDS            Rep101: RepA protein needed for replication with the pSC101 origin; rep101
   7303..8163    -  CDS            AmpR: β-lactamase; bla; confers resistance to ampicillin, carbenicillin, and related antibiotics
   8164..8268    -  promoter       AmpR promoter: bla
