[The description below was written by a language model from this plasmid's Addgene catalogue record and pLannotate feature annotations shown in this document.]
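Description:
pLRD05 is a low-copy bacterial expression plasmid built on the pLRD backbone and designed to produce the diterpene isopimara-8,15-diene in the engineered E. coli strain MEV20. It replicates from the pSC101 origin, which depends on the plasmid-encoded Rep101 (RepA) protein, and it is selected with ampicillin through a β-lactamase gene driven by its own bla promoter. The 8,268-nt sequenced record shows the expression region bracketed by BioBrick prefix and suffix sequences. A putative bacterial terminator lies upstream and a his operon terminator downstream, insulating the cassette from the rest of the plasmid.

The payload consists of three genes, which appear to be arranged as separate transcription units in the same orientation. Each unit begins with a T7 promoter followed by a lac operator, so expression requires T7 RNA polymerase and is repressed by LacI until relieved by IPTG. Hammerhead ribozyme elements follow the second and third promoters, likely acting as self-cleaving insulators that standardise the 5′ end of each transcript.

The catalogue lists the inserts as tHMGR from Saccharomyces cerevisiae, a truncated HMG-CoA reductase of the mevalonate pathway; cldB from Streptomyces cyslabdanicus; and sare_1287 from Salinispora arenicola CNS-205. Only cldB is annotated in the feature table, in the second unit, where it is described as converting geranylgeranyl diphosphate into (+)-copalyl diphosphate. The other two genes presumably occupy the unannotated stretches after the first and third promoters. By inference from the stated product, sare_1287 would be the synthase that cyclises copalyl diphosphate to isopimara-8,15-diene, though the record does not state its function. The associated work concerns screening terpenoids and the cytochrome P450s that modify them in E. coli.
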