Addgene plasmid #208259: pLRD05
Purpose: Production of isopimara-8,15-diene in E. coli MEV20
Depositing lab: Christopher Voigt. Depositing organization: Massachusetts Institute of Technology. Publication: Design of a redox-proficient Escherichia coli for screening terpenoids and modifying cytochrome P450s. Lin GM, Voigt CA. Nature Catalysis. 6, 1016–1029 (2023). https://doi.org/10.1038/s41929-023-01049-5.
Backbone
  Vector backbone: pLRD
  Vector type: Bacterial Expression
Growth in bacteria
  Bacterial resistance: Ampicillin, 100 μg/mL
  Growth temperature: 37°C
  Growth strain: DH5alpha
  Copy number: Low Copy
Gene/Insert 1
  Gene/Insert name: tHMGR
  Species: Saccharomyces cerevisiae
  Cloning method: Restriction Enzyme; 5′ cloning site unknown (unknown if destroyed)
Gene/Insert 2
  Gene/Insert name: cldB
  Species: Streptomyces cyslabdanicus
Gene/Insert 3
  Gene/Insert name: sare_1287
  Species: Salinispora arenicola CNS-205
Terms and licenses: Academic/Nonprofit Terms; Industry Terms: Not Available to Industry
How to cite: pLRD05 was a gift from Christopher Voigt (Addgene plasmid # 208259 ; http://n2t.net/addgene:208259 ; RRID:Addgene_208259)
